>Addgene plasmid #197247 | pSF11-wiRFP713-T2A-HO1 | addgene full sequence | sequence record 387500 | Addgene NGS Result
ATGACCATGATTACGCCAAGCTTGCATGCGCGGCCGCACTGACTGGGCCGGCCGGATCCATAGGTATGCC
TGTCATTCTCTATTTTTAAACGTTCCTGCAGCAGTAGCACAACAGAGCCAGCAGTTTTCCTCTTCTTCTC
CATCTTCTTCTGCTTCTTCCTCTCTTCCCAAAAAAAAAAAAAAAAAAAAAAGTGAGGGGGCTCACTGCCC
CCCCCCCTCTTCTCCTTGAAGCTCATCCAGACGTCGCTGTCCTCCTCCTCCTCGTCCCCGGGGCGCTGTG
TGTGTGTGTGTGTGCTCCGTGAGCATGTAGCAGCTTCAGCCCATTTAAAGGCGCACACTCTCTGCATCTC
TGCGTGTCTCGACACTCGTTTTTTCTCTTCTTTTCTGCTGCACACACACACACACACACACACACGCTCA
TGCCAGAGCACTTCTTGCTCCGGGGGGCTCCGCGCGGAGCCCGAGAGGACCTCCTCCTCCTTTTTCTTCT
TCGCTTTTTAGTTCTTCTTGCCTCGGTCTCGCCCCTTGTTTTGCTCTCCATGTAGTATATACATCTGGGT
GTGTGTGTGTGTGTGCACCTTTGGAGCATTTTTTGAACCTTTCCAGAACTTTGGAGCAACATTTTCAGCT
TGTTCAGTGCACTTTTTAGGCTGAAAATCCTATTTTTAGGTTTTCGAAAGTTTTTTTGGAGCATTTTTCG
TGCAATTTAGGTGCAAAATTAAAAAAAAGGGTTTTGTAGTGAATTAAAATTTTTTTGAAACTTTCGCCTT
TTTAAAAAAATGTTTCTAATATCTTTAAAAATTGGAATATTTTGGAAAACAATTTGTTTTCAATTGGCAA
TTTATTAATTCTGAGCTTCTGAGCGTAAATTTTTTTTTATTTTGGAGCAATTCTGAGATGTCTTAGTGCA
TTTTTCGGGCATACATAAAAAAAAATTTATCTTAATAATAAAAACCTTAAATTTAGGCTTCACCGTCTGG
AAATTCAATTTTTTCAGCTGAAAAACTTTCAAAAAAAAAAAAATTAAATTTTCACATTTATTTTCTCTGG
AATTTTGGAGCAATTTCAAAGCTGTCTTAGTGCATTTTTAGTACACAAATATTTTTTCATTTTTCTTAAA
TTTTAATAATCTAAGCTTAAATAAAGGCTTCACCGTCTGAAAATGCAACTTTTTTCAGATGAAATATTAA
AAAAAAAACCTCTTTTATTAATTTTGTGCTCCAAACTTTCCCACGGTACGCAAATCATGTAATATGTACT
TTTAAACATTATTTTTCCAATCAAAAATATCCAACAGCTTTTCCTTACAATTTGAAAATTTTTATTAAAA
TTTCAAAAAAATTTTTTTTTTTTTTAATTTCGAATTTTTTTAAACTTGTTGTAACTTTTTTCCCTGTCGG
CGCCAATTAACAAAATACGTAGAATTTTGCGCTTATTGTTTTGTTAGTTAACAAATTTTTGACAACTTTC
TTATCAGCTGAGATTTAGGTGTTTCAGTTCGCAATCTGCGTCTCTCCTTGCTCTCCTCTATTTTAAAACC
CCCATAACTTTGTTCTTGTGAGAGTTATCAAAAAATTGTCAACTAACAAAATATAGAGCACAAAAATATG
CACATTTTGTATGTTGACAATTTTTTGATACCTTTTTTAGTTTTCGAGATATCTTAGTTTTAGTTTAGCT
GTACCTTTTTCTGGCAAAAAACTTCCAAATTTCGGCAATTTTTCGGCAAATTTCCCGGCAAATTTCGCCA
AGTACATCGGGCTCTCAGACAAGTGGTCTGTGAGTGGAAGTCGATAAAAGTAGTTTACGTGCTCTCCGTC
CCCCCGCTTCTTCTCCGTCTCTGCTTCTATTTCTCCATTGACTAGTCCCACTACTTTTTACGGGGCGGAG
GGCTCTCTTGCACTCCAGCTTCTTCTCTTTTTGTGCTCTTTTTTGCCCGTATGTGGGTGCTCATTTATTT
TTCTTTGGTTTTAAAATAAATTCGGTTTATTAGGCTACTCGTAAAAATGAAGAAAAAACTTCAAATTCAA
ACGACATTAAAAAAAAATTTAATAAAAATTTTTTGAATTGCTCAAAAGCCCCACCTATATATATATATAG
CTCCGCCTACTTCTCGCACAGACCCCGCCCACTTTTTGACTCCGCCCCCTTATTGGCAAAAGTTCTTGAA
AAAAATAAAAATAAAAATTCAAATTGAAACAATTTTTTTTTAATGAAGTAGTTTTTTTCTAAATTGATGA
AAATTTCTAAACAGTTTACAAGCACCGCCCACTTTTTGACTCCGCCCCTTTGTTGGAAAAATTCTTGTAA
AAAAAAATAAAAAATAAAAGCTTCTCTTTCAAACGATTTTTAGTTGGTCTTTGTATGAAAAGTTTTTTTC
CTAAAATAGAAATGTCTGAATAATTTGCAAGCTCCGCCCTTTTCTTACCCAGACTCCGCCCCTTTATTGA
CTAATTTTTTTTTGTCCATTTACCTGAAGTTCAAAAAAAAAATTTACAGTTTCATAGAGTAATAATTTTT
CAAAAATCTCTTTTTCCAATGTTTAATGTGTCATTATAAACCCGCCCAGTTTTAAGCTCCGCCCATTTAG
GCCCCGCCCATTTATGACCCAAATATTTTTTTCTCTATTCACCCGTGGATTTCCCTCCAACAAGTTACCC
CAAAAATAAAAATAAAAATTCCTGCAGGCGCCCACCGGGATCCGGCGCGCCTCTAGAGGATCCCCGGGAT
TGGCCAAAGGACCCAAAGGTATGTTTCGAATGATACTAACATAACATAGAACATTTTCAGGAGGACCCTT
GGCTAGCGTCGACGGTACCAAAAATGGCCGAGGGATCCGTCGCCCGTCAACCAGACCTTCTTACCTGCGA
CGACGAGCCAATCCACATCCCAGGAGCCATCCAGCCACACGGACTTCTTCTTGCCCTTGCCGCCGACATG
ACCATCGTCGCCGGATCCGACAACCTTCCAGAGCTTACCGGACTTGCCATCGGAGCCCTTATCGGACGTT
CCGCCGCCGACGTCTTCGACTCCGAGACCCACAACCGCCTTACCATCGCCCTTGCCGAGCCAGGAGCCGC
CGTCGGAGCCCCAATCACCGTCGGATTCACCATGCGCAAGGTAAGTTTAAACATATATATACTAACTAAC
CCTGATTATTTAAATTTTCAGGACGCCGGATTCATCGGATCCTGGCACCGTCACGACCAACTTATCTTCC
TTGAGCTTGAGCCACCACAACGCGACGTCGCCGAGCCACAAGCCTTCTTCCGCCGTACCAACTCCGCCAT
CCGTCGTCTTCAAGCCGCCGAGACCCTTGAGTCCGCCTGCGCCGCCGCCGCCCAAGAGGTCCGCAAGGTA
AGTTTAAACAGTTCGGTACTAACTAACCATACATATTTAAATTTTCAGATCACCGGATTCGACCGCGTCA
TGATCTACCGTTTCGCCTCCGACTTCTCCGGAGAGGTCATCGCCGAGGACCGTTGCGCCGAGGTCGAGTC
CAAGCTTGGACTTCACTACCCAGCCTCCACCGTCCCAGCCCAAGCCCGCCGCCTTTACACCATCAACCCA
GTCCGCATCATCCCAGACATCAACTACCGCCCAGTCCCAGTCACCCCAGACCTTAACCCAGTCACCGGAC
GCCCAATCGACCTTTCCTTCGCCATCCTTCGTTCCGTCTCCCCAGTCCACCTTGAGTTCATGCGCAACAT
CGGAATGCACGGAACCATGTCCATCTCCATCCTTCGCGGAGAGCGTCTTTGGGGACTTATCGTCTGCCAC
CACCGCACCCCATACTACGTCGACCTTGACGGACGTCAAGCCTGCGAGCTTGTCGCCCAAGTCCTTGCCT
GGCAAATCGGAGTCATGGAGGAGGGATACGACATCGGATCCGGAGAGGGACGCGGATCCCTTCTTACCTG
CGGAGATGTTGAGGAAAACCCAGGACCAATGGAGCGCCCACAACCAGATTCTATGCCACAAGACCTTTCC
GAGGCCCTTAAGGAGGCTACCAAGGAGGTTCACACCCAAGCTGAGAACGCTGAGTTCATGCGCAACTTCC
AAAAGGGACAAGTTACCCGTGATGGATTCAAGCTTGTCATGGCTTCCCTCTACCACATCTACGTCGCTCT
TGAGGAGGAGATCGAGCGCAACAAGGTAAGTTTAAACATATATATACTAACTAACCCTGATTATTTAAAT
TTTCAGGAGTCTCCAGTTTTCGCTCCAGTTTACTTCCCAGAAGAGCTCCACCGTAAGGCTGCCCTTGAGC
AAGACCTTGCCTTCTGGTATGGACCACGCTGGCAAGAAGTTATCCCATACACTCCAGCTATGCAACGCTA
CGTTAAGCGTCTTCACGAGGTCGGACGTACCGAGCCAGAGCTTCTTGTCGCTCACGCTTACACCCGTTAC
CTTGGAGACCTTTCCGGAGGACAAGTCCTTAAGGTAAGTTTAAACAGTTCGGTACTAACTAACCATACAT
ATTTAAATTTTCAGAAGATCGCTCAAAAGGCTCTTGACCTTCCATCTTCCGGAGAGGGACTTGCCTTCTT
CACTTTCCCAAACATCGCTTCTGCCACTAAGTTCAAGCAACTTTACCGCTCTCGTATGAACTCTCTTGAG
ATGACCCCAGCTGTCCGCCAACGTGTCATCGAGGAGGCTAAGGTAAGTTTAAACATGATTTTACTAACTA
ACTAATCTGATTTAAATTTTCAGACCGCTTTCCTTCTTAACATCCAACTTTTCGAAGAGCTTCAAGAGCT
TCTTACCCACGACACCAAGGACCAATCTCCATCCCGTGCCCCAGGACTTCGTCAACGTGCCTCCAACAAG
GTCCAAGATTCCGCTCCAGTTGAGACTCCACGTGGAAAGCCACCACTTAACACCCGTTCCCAAGCCCCAC
TTCTTCGTTGGGTCCTTACCCTCTCCTTCCTTGTCGCCACCGTCGCTGTCGGACTTTACGCCATGTAAGA
GCTCCGCATCGGCCGCTGTCATCAGATCGCCATCTCGCGCCCGTGCCTCTGACTTCTAAGTCCAATTACT
CTTCAACATCCCTACATGCTCTTTCTCCCTGTGCTCCCACCCCCTATTTTTGTTATTATCAAAAAACTTC
TCTTAATTTCTTTGTTTTTTAGCTTCTTTTAAGTCACCTCTAACAATGAAATTGTGTAGATTCAAAAATA
GAATTAATTCGTAATAAAAAGTCGAAAAAAATTGTGCTCCCTCCCCCCATTAATAATAATTCTATCCCAA
AATCTACACAATGTTCTGTGTACACTTCTTATGTTTTTTACTTCTGATAAATTTTTTTGAAACATCATAG
AAAAAACCGCACACAAAATACCTTATCATATGTTACGTTTCAGTTTATGACCGCAATTTTTATTTCTTCG
CACGTCTGGGCCTCTCATGACGTCAAATCATGCTCATCGTGAAAAAGTTTTGGAGTATTTTTGGAATTTT
TCAATCAAGTGAAAGTTTATGAAATTAATTTTCCTGCTTTTGCTTTTTGGGGTTTCCCCTATTGTTTGTC
AAGATTTCGAGGACGGCGTTTTTCTTGCTAAAATCACAAGTATTGATGAGCACGATGCAAGAAAGATCGG
AAGAAGGTTTGGGTTTGAGGCTCAGTGGAAGGTGAGTAGAAGTTGATAATTTGAAAGTGGAGTAGTGTCT
ATGGGGTTTTTGCCTTAAATGACAGAATACATTCCCAATATACCAAACATAACTGTTTCTACTAGTCGGC
CGTACGGGCCCTTTCGTCTCGCGCGTTTCGGTGATGACGGTGAAAACCTCTGACACATGCAGCTCCCGGA
GACGGTCACAGCTTGTCTGTAAGCGGATGCCGGGAGCAGACAAGCCCGTCAGGGCGCGTCAGCGGGTGTT
GGCGGGTGTCGGGGCTGGCTTAACTATGCGGCATCAGAGCAGATTGTACTGAGAGTGCACCATATGCGGT
GTGAAATACCGCACAGATGCGTAAGGAGAAAATACCGCATCAGGCGGCCTTAATTAAGGGCCTCGTGATA
CGCCTATTTTTATAGGTTAATGTCATGATAATAATGGTTTCTTAGACGTCAGGTGGCACTTTTCGGGGAA
ATGTGCGCGGAACCCCTATTTGTTTATTTTTCTAAATACATTCAAATATGTATCCGCTCATGAGACAATA
ACCCTGATAAATGCTTCAATAATATTGAAAAAGGAAGAGTATGAGTATTCAACATTTCCGTGTCGCCCTT
ATTCCCTTTTTTGCGGCATTTTGCCTTCCTGTTTTTGCTCACCCAGAAACGCTGGTGAAAGTAAAAGATG
CTGAAGATCAGTTGGGTGCACGAGTGGGTTACATCGAACTGGATCTCAACAGCGGTAAGATCCTTGAGAG
TTTTCGCCCCGAAGAACGTTTTCCAATGATGAGCACTTTTAAAGTTCTGCTATGTGGCGCGGTATTATCC
CGTATTGACGCCGGGCAAGAGCAACTCGGTCGCCGCATACACTATTCTCAGAATGACTTGGTTGAGTACT
CACCAGTCACAGAAAAGCATCTTACGGATGGCATGACAGTAAGAGAATTATGCAGTGCTGCCATAACCAT
GAGTGATAACACTGCGGCCAACTTACTTCTGACAACGATCGGAGGACCGAAGGAGCTAACCGCTTTTTTG
CACAACATGGGGGATCATGTAACTCGCCTTGATCGTTGGGAACCGGAGCTGAATGAAGCCATACCAAACG
ACGAGCGTGACACCACGATGCCTGTAGCAATGGCAACAACGTTGCGCAAACTATTAACTGGCGAACTACT
TACTCTAGCTTCCCGGCAACAATTAATAGACTGGATGGAGGCGGATAAAGTTGCAGGACCACTTCTGCGC
TCGGCCCTTCCGGCTGGCTGGTTTATTGCTGATAAATCTGGAGCCGGTGAGCGTGGGTCTCGCGGTATCA
TTGCAGCACTGGGGCCAGATGGTAAGCCCTCCCGTATCGTAGTTATCTACACGACGGGGAGTCAGGCAAC
TATGGATGAACGAAATAGACAGATCGCTGAGATAGGTGCCTCACTGATTAAGCATTGGTAACTGTCAGAC
CAAGTTTACTCATATATACTTTAGATTGATTTAAAACTTCATTTTTAATTTAAAAGGATCTAGGTGAAGA
TCCTTTTTGATAATCTCATGACCAAAATCCCTTAACGTGAGTTTTCGTTCCACTGAGCGTCAGACCCCGT
AGAAAAGATCAAAGGATCTTCTTGAGATCCTTTTTTTCTGCGCGTAATCTGCTGCTTGCAAACAAAAAAA
CCACCGCTACCAGCGGTGGTTTGTTTGCCGGATCAAGAGCTACCAACTCTTTTTCCGAAGGTAACTGGCT
TCAGCAGAGCGCAGATACCAAATACTGTTCTTCTAGTGTAGCCGTAGTTAGGCCACCACTTCAAGAACTC
TGTAGCACCGCCTACATACCTCGCTCTGCTAATCCTGTTACCAGTGGCTGCTGCCAGTGGCGATAAGTCG
TGTCTTACCGGGTTGGACTCAAGACGATAGTTACCGGATAAGGCGCAGCGGTCGGGCTGAACGGGGGGTT
CGTGCACACAGCCCAGCTTGGAGCGAACGACCTACACCGAACTGAGATACCTACAGCGTGAGCTATGAGA
AAGCGCCACGCTTCCCGAAGGGAGAAAGGCGGACAGGTATCCGGTAAGCGGCAGGGTCGGAACAGGAGAG
CGCACGAGGGAGCTTCCAGGGGGAAACGCCTGGTATCTTTATAGTCCTGTCGGGTTTCGCCACCTCTGAC
TTGAGCGTCGATTTTTGTGATGCTCGTCAGGGGGGCGGAGCCTATGGAAAAACGCCAGCAACGCGGCCTT
TTTACGGTTCCTGGCCTTTTGCTGGCCTTTTGCTCACATGTTCTTTCCTGCGTTATCCCCTGATTCTGTG
GATAACCGTATTACCGCCTTTGAGTGAGCTGATACCGCTCGCCGCAGCCGAACGACCGAGCGCAGCGAGT
CAGTGAGCGAGGAAGCGGAAGAGCGCCCAATACGCAAACCGCCTCTCCCCGCGCGTTGGCCGATTCATTA
ATGCAGCTGGCACGACAGGTTTCCCGACTGGAAAGCGGGCAGTGAGCGCAACGCAATTAATGTGAGTTAG
CTCACTCATTAGGCACCCCAGGCTTTACACTTTATGCTTCCGGCTCGTATGTTGTGTGGAATTGTGAGCG
GATAACAATTTCACACAGGAAACAGCT
Features (pLannotate 1.2.2; 15 found; start..end, strand, type, name):
    325..341     +  promoter       CeU6 promoter (fragment): promoter for the C. elegans R07E5.16 U6 snRNA gene (Dickinson et al., 2013)
   2313..2329    +  misc_feature   CEN4 (fragment): S. cerevisiae CEN4 centromere
   2711..2728    -  misc_feature   MCS (fragment): pUC18/19 multiple cloning site
   2824..3873    +  CDS            iRFP713: iRFP713 is a basic (constitutively fluorescent) near ir fluorescent protein published in 2011, derived from Rhodopseudomonas palustris. It has low acid sensitivity. It requires the cofactor biliverdin for fluorescence.
   3949..4965    +  CDS            HMOX1: HMOX1_HUMAN - Also known as HO, HO1. Experimental evidence at protein level: Swiss-Prot protein existence level 1. Heme oxygenase cleaves the heme ring at the alpha methene bridge to form biliverdin. Biliverdin is subsequently converted to bilirubin by biliverdin reductase. Under physiological conditions, the activity of heme oxygenase is highest in the spleen, where senescent erythrocytes are sequestrated and destroyed. Exhibits cytoprotective effects since excess of free heme sensitizes cells to undergo apoptosis. From Homo sapiens (Human).
   5479..5631    +  CDS            aex-5 (fragment): AEX5_CAEEL - Also known as kpc-3 From Caenorhabditis elegans.
   5758..5793    +  CDS            rop (fragment): Rop protein, which maintains plasmids at low copy number; rop
   5895..5994    +  misc_feature   bom (fragment): basis of mobility region from pBR322
   6096..6200    +  promoter       AmpR promoter: bla
   6201..7061    +  CDS            AmpR: β-lactamase; bla; confers resistance to ampicillin, carbenicillin, and related antibiotics
   7232..7820    +  rep_origin     ori: high-copy-number ColE1/pMB1/pBR322/pUC origin of replication
   8003..8095    +  CDS            lacI (fragment): lac repressor; lacI; The lac repressor binds to the lac operator to inhibit transcription in E. coli. This inhibition can be relieved by adding lactose or isopropyl-β-D-thiogalactopyranoside (IPTG).
   8108..8129    +  protein_bind   CAP binding site: CAP binding activates transcription in the presence of cAMP. E. coli catabolite activator protein
   8144..8174    +  promoter       lac promoter: promoter for the E. coli lac operon
   8182..8198    +  protein_bind   lac operator: The lac repressor binds to the lac operator to inhibit transcription in E. coli. This inhibition can be relieved by adding lactose or isopropyl-β-D-thiogalactopyranoside (IPTG). lac repressor encoded by lacI
