[The description below was written by a language model from this plasmid's Addgene catalogue record and pLannotate feature annotations shown in this document.]
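Description:
pSF11-wiRFP713-T2A-HO1 is a C. elegans expression plasmid built on the pSF11 backbone, intended to express a near-infrared fluorescent reporter together with a cofactor-producing enzyme in worm neurons. It is propagated in E. coli as a high-copy plasmid using a ColE1/pUC-type origin and is selected through the β-lactamase gene (AmpR) with its own promoter. Remnants of standard cloning-vector sequence are also annotated, including a lac promoter/operator with CAP binding site, and fragments of lacI, rop, the bom region and a pUC multiple cloning site. These appear to be backbone carry-over rather than functional parts of the payload.

The insert, assembled by Gibson cloning, is a single open reading frame encoding iRFP713 followed by heme oxygenase 1, joined by a T2A self-cleaving peptide according to the construct name. The feature table matches the second coding sequence to human HMOX1. The "w" prefix in wiRFP713 is not explained in the record. iRFP713 is a bacterial phytochrome-derived protein from Rhodopseudomonas palustris that fluoresces only when bound to biliverdin. Heme oxygenase generates biliverdin by cleaving heme, so co-translating the two proteins from one transcript should raise chromophore supply in the expressing cells and thereby brighten the near-infrared signal.

The record states neuronal expression, but the promoter driving the cassette is not identified. The large region upstream of the coding sequence is unannotated apart from very short, probably spurious matches to a CeU6 promoter and yeast CEN4. A small aex-5 fragment annotated downstream may belong to the 3′ regulatory region, though this is not stated. The plasmid was deposited with a study that quantitatively compared near-infrared fluorescent proteins.
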