Addgene plasmid #197247: pSF11-wiRFP713-T2A-HO1
Purpose: Expresses the protein of wiRFP713-T2A-HO1 in neurons of C. elegans
Depositing lab: Kiryl Piatkevich. Depositing organization: Westlake University. Publication: Quantitative assessment of near-infrared fluorescent proteins. Zhang H, Papadaki S, Sun X, Wang X, Drobizhev M, Yao L, Rehbock M, Koster RW, Wu L, Namikawa K, Piatkevich KD. Nat Methods. 2023 Sep 4. doi: 10.1038/s41592-023-01975-z. PubMed 37666982.
Backbone
  Vector backbone: pSF11
  Vector type: Worm Expression
Growth in bacteria
  Bacterial resistance: Ampicillin, 100 μg/mL
  Growth temperature: 37°C
  Growth strain: NEB Stable
  Copy number: High Copy
Gene/Insert
  Gene/Insert name: wiRFP713-T2A-HO1
  Species: C. elegans (nematode)
  Cloning method: Gibson Cloning
Terms and licenses: Academic/Nonprofit Terms; Industry Terms: Not Available to Industry
Depositor comments: Please visit https://www.researchsquare.com/article/rs-797586/v1 for preprint.
How to cite: pSF11-wiRFP713-T2A-HO1 was a gift from Kiryl Piatkevich (Addgene plasmid # 197247 ; http://n2t.net/addgene:197247 ; RRID:Addgene_197247)
